>Addgene plasmid #69834 | pSG5-BSLF1 | addgene partial sequence | sequence record 134454 | T7 5'-TAATACGACTCACTATAGGG-3'
ATGTTCGCCCCCGTCGTCATCAAGGCCCTTGTGGCCTCAAACACTGACATTGCGGAGGCCATCCTCGATG
CCATCCTCTCGCGGCCTGACGAGGGCTTCCGCCTGTTTTGTTTGTGCCACAACGCCTCGCCCCTCCACCA
CGTGGCGGGTTCTCTCGTGGAACTGCAGCTTCACCTGCCCAAGAAGCGGCTGACCTCACAGAGCCGCTGC
GGCCTGGTTCTGACGCTGCACCTGCCGGCGGAGGAGGCCTTCCCCTTCCTGCGCGGCCTCACGCCGCTCA
CCGCGGACCGTCTATCCACCTACCTAGATCGCGCGGGGGCCCTGCGCTCGCTCACGCCCCTCGTGGAACT
GCTCACACTGAGCGCTAAGAAACAGCCACAGGGGGATGCCAGAGGCCGCGTGGCGTGGCTGCGTCCCAAG
ATCGTGGGCTGTCTGCGCCGCATCTACCGCGTTAACATCTCGGCCAGGTGGTTCATTAGCACCTTTGGCT
CCCACGAGGCCCAGTTCGTGCTAGTCACGGCTGCTTACTATTTTTGGGGCATTCCTTGTACGATTGAGAC
CCTGGCGCACCTCACGGAGCTATTTACTTCCGAGTCTGGTCAGAGCCTGGCCGCCGTCACGTCCCTGGCC
GAGCTGGGGGAGGTCTTTGGCTCCTCGGCATGGGCGGAGCAGACCGAGGCTTTTGCCCACTTTGCACACG
AGAAACTGCGGCGGGACTCGCGAGAGATCCGCGCTGTGGCAAGGACGATAGACGCCTACAGGGGGCGCCT
TCCCCTGGCCTCGGCCGATCTCGTGCGCTACGTCTATTTGGCCCACGCACAGTGCTTCAACGA
