>Addgene plasmid #69834 | pSG5-BSLF1 | addgene partial sequence | sequence record 134455 | SV40pA-R 5'-GAAATTTGTGATGCTATTGC-3'
ATAAGATCTAAGCTTCTAGTTCGGGAGAGTCTCTGAGAAGGAACCATCTTGTCTGTCTCTACGACGGGCT
AGCTGGGATGTAGTGCTGTCTTGACTGGCCTCAGCCCTATTTATGATTCTGGAGGCGGGCACGCTGATGG
AGAAATGGGCGGTCGGTTGATTGGCCCCACAGCGACCGGCGAAGCACTGACTCATGAAGGTGACCGTGAT
GGCCTGTGATGTGTAGTAGAGTACCAGAAACACCCTCACATTCTTGGAGCTGGCCCTGTGGGTATGCCTC
AGGCACGCAAAGTTCCTGCCCCGGGCATGGCACACCTGAACTAAGTTTGGCCCGGTTTGCTCAAACGTGA
CATGGAGAAACTGGGGGAATTTGTCTTCTGGCACAGCTGTTGCCAGGGTGCTCATGAGCGAGGGCCAGAT
GCAGGAGCTGACCCAGGCGACGAGATCCAGGCCCAGATGTCCCTCTATCATGGCGCAGACATTCTCCACG
GTGGGGGGCAGGGTCTCGCGGGTCCTCTGGATTAGATAGTCACGCCCATCATCCGCGATGTGGTAGCAGA
AGGTTTTGGGGGCCGGCCAGCCCACGTGCAGTGAGTGATGTAAGAGGTTTTGAATGTTGAGGGCATTCTT
AACATAGCTGTGCTTGTCTTCCTCTTCCGGATGACAGACAAAGAGGCGCAGCTGCCGGCTAAGACCACCG
CCCCTGTCCACCTTGTAGGTATGCGGCAGCCGGATGCACCGCCCGGCGTGATACACGCCGCTGTCAAAAA
GCGGGGCCCCAATCTCTTTGATCTTGTGACGCATGCGGCGCAGGCAGGCCGTTAGGCCCATGAGCTTCTG
CAGCACAGACACAAACCCTTGTACTGCGCTTGTTCCCACAATAGCATG
