[The description below was written by a language model from this plasmid's Addgene catalogue record.]
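Description:
pSG5-BSLF1 is a mammalian expression plasmid built on the Stratagene pSG5 backbone, carrying the Epstein-Barr virus BSLF1 open reading frame, which encodes the viral primase. The backbone is listed at about 4.2 kb and the insert at about 2.6 kb, for a total of roughly 6.8 kb. The backbone was modified to contain an expanded polylinker running from EcoRI through BglII, and the BSLF1 fragment was placed into it by restriction cloning between the XbaI and HindIII sites; the record does not say whether these sites survived. The plasmid is propagated in E. coli under ampicillin selection, and its copy number is recorded as unknown.

The record does not list the promoter or other regulatory elements, and no feature table is provided. Standard pSG5 drives inserts from the SV40 early promoter with a rabbit beta-globin intron and an SV40 polyadenylation signal. It also has a T7 promoter upstream of the cloning site, which is consistent with T7 being named as the 5′ sequencing primer. These elements would be expected here but are not confirmed by the entry. No epitope tag, reporter or mammalian selection marker is recorded, so the construct appears suited to transient expression of untagged protein. The insert carries an S2F substitution relative to the referenced EBV genome sequence; its origin and functional consequences are not described.

The stated purpose is expression of the EBV primase in mammalian cells. The associated publication concerns a replication function linked to the activation domain of the Zta transactivator, which suggests use in supplying BSLF1 in studies of EBV lytic DNA replication.
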