Addgene plasmid #69834: pSG5-BSLF1
Purpose: Mammalian expression vector for Epstein-Barr virus primase BSLF1
Depositing lab: S. Diane Hayward. Depositing organization: Johns Hopkins University and School of Medicine. Publication: A replication function associated with the activation domain of the Epstein-Barr virus Zta transactivator. Sarisky RT, Gao Z, Lieberman PM, Fixman ED, Hayward GS, Hayward SD. J Virol. 1996 Dec;70(12):8340-7. PubMed 8970953.
Backbone
  Vector backbone: pSG5
  Backbone manufacturer: Stratagene
  Backbone size w/o insert (bp): 4184
  Total vector size (bp): 6784
  Modifications to backbone: polylinker EcoRI, Sac1, Kpn1, Sma1, Xma1, BamH1, Xba1, Sal1, Acc1, HincII, Pst1, Sph1, HindIII, BglII
  Vector type: Mammalian Expression
Growth in bacteria
  Bacterial resistance: Ampicillin, 100 μg/mL
  Growth temperature: 37°C
  Growth strain: DH5alpha
  Copy number: Unknown
Gene/Insert
  Gene/Insert name: BSLF1 (alt name: Primase)
  Species: virus
  Insert size (bp): 2600
  Mutation: S2F
  GenBank ID: V01555.2
  Cloning method: Restriction Enzyme; 5′ cloning site Xbai (unknown if destroyed); 3′ cloning site HindIII (unknown if destroyed)
  Sequencing primers: 5′ T7
Terms and licenses: Academic/Nonprofit Terms; Industry Terms: Not Available to Industry
How to cite: pSG5-BSLF1 was a gift from S. Diane Hayward (Addgene plasmid # 69834 ; http://n2t.net/addgene:69834 ; RRID:Addgene_69834)
